>Addgene plasmid #117768 | pPRISM-TagRFP-cmlc2-TagBFP | addgene full sequence | sequence record 227658 | Addgene NGS Result
CGGGTTTCGCCACCTCTGACTTGAGCGTCGATTTTTGTGATGCTCGTCAGGGGGGCGGAGCCTATGGAAA
AACGCCAGCAACGCGGCCTTTTTACGGTTCCTGGCCTTTTGCTGGCCTTTTGCTCACATGTTCTTTCCTG
CGTTATCCCCTGATTCTGTGGATAACCGTATTACCGCCTTTGAGTGAGCTGATACCGCTCGCCGCAGCCG
AACGACCGAGCGCAGCGAGTCAGTGAGCGAGGAAGCGGAACAGATTTAAATGGTACCGAGCAGAGGTGTA
AAAAGTACTCAAAAATTTTACTCAAGTGAAAGTACAAGTACTTAGGGAAAATTTTACTCAATTAAAAGTA
AAAGTATCTGGCTAGAATCTTACTTGAGTAAAAGTAAAAAAGTACTCCATTAAAATTGTACTTGAGTATT
AAGGAAGTAAAAGTAAAAGCAAGAAAGAAAACTAGAGTGGTCTCCCTTTAGTGAGGGTCAATTGATGGGA
GGCGTTCGGGCCACAGCGGACACGCAGGTGCGCAACGCAATTAATGTGAGTTAGCTCACTCATTAGGCAC
CCCAGGCTTTACACTTTATGCTTCCGGCTCGTATGTTGTGTGGAATTGTGAGCGGATAACAATTTCACAC
AGGAAACAGCTATGACCATGATTACGCCAAGCGCGCAATTAACCCTCACTAAAGGGAACAAAAGCTGGAG
GACCTCGAGGGGGGGCCCGGTACCCAATTCGCCCTATAGTGAGTCGTATTACGCGCGCTCACTGGCCGTC
GTTTTACAACGTCGTGACTGGGAAAACCCTGGCGTTACCCAACTTAATCGCCTTGCAGCACATCCCCCTT
TCGCCAGCTGGCGTAATAGCGAAGAGGCCCGCACCGATCGCCCTTCCCAACAGTTGCGCAGCCTGAATGG
CGAATGGACCTGCCACACTTCCCGGAGCCACGAACTTCTCTCTGTTAAAGCAAGCAGGAGACGTGGAAGA
AAACCCCGGTCCTCTCGAGGTGTCTAAGGGCGAGGAACTGATTAAGGAGAACATGCACATGAAGCTGTAC
ATGGAGGGCACCGTGAACAACCACCACTTCAAGTGCACATCCGAGGGCGAAGGCAAGCCCTACGAGGGCA
CCCAGACCATGAGAATCAAGGTGGTCGAGGGCGGCCCTCTCCCCTTCGCCTTCGACATCCTGGCTACCAG
CTTCATGTACGGCAGCAGAACCTTCATCAACCACACCCAGGGCATCCCCGACTTCTTTAAGCAGTCCTTC
CCTGAGGGCTTCACATGGGAGAGAGTCACCACATACGAAGACGGGGGCGTGCTGACCGCTACCCAGGACA
CCAGCCTCCAGGACGGCTGCCTCATCTACAACGTCAAGATCAGAGGGGTGAACTTCCCATCCAACGGCCC
TGTGATGCAGAAGAAAACACTCGGCTGGGAGGCCAACACCGAGATGCTGTACCCCGCTGACGGCGGCCTG
GAAGGCAGAAGCGACATGGCCCTGAAGCTCGTGGGCGGGGGCCACCTGATCTGCAACTTCAAGACCACAT
ACAGATCCAAGAAACCCGCTAAGAACCTCAAGATGCCCGGCGTCTACTATGTGGACCACAGACTGGAAAG
AATCAAGGAGGCCGACAAAGAGACCTACGTCGAGCAGCACGAGGTGGCTGTGGCCAGATACTGCGACCTC
CCTAGCAAACTGGGGCACAAACTTAATTGAAACTAGTAATTAAGTCTCAGCCACCGTTAACTGAACATGT
CAAAACCTGTGGAGACTGTTGAGATTTGATGTTCTGAAAAGATAAAGCCTATAAATAAAATGTTGCCCAA
ATTTCCTGCCTGATGTTTTTCTTTGTCTTTGCTACATGGCTTTGCTGCTCGGATCGGCTCACTCTGTGTA
TGCCACGTTCACTTTGTACTCTCCTTCTCACGGTAGGTTTATTATTTTTAGATGTGCAGTTAGTTTCTGT
GAAATAACACACCACACACTGATATTGTCTGTGCATTGACTTGGTGAGTGCACATTGTTTTTGATCTTGA
CATATTTATATTTGATTGATCAGGTGAACTGTGTGAATCTAAAGTGCTCCATACAGATGTTCTGCATTGA
AAATATTCTCATTTTATTAGTGGAAGTGAGTGTATGCCACATCCAATCAATTTCAGCAAACACCCCAGTA
TGATTTAATGCAAAAAAATGAAGGTATCAAACACGCATTACTACTTTGCAGTTAAATATTTAACATTTAT
TCCAACACGAAAAAAAGCAGTAAATAACACTTTGACAAACACGTCAGGACATCTTATTTTTGTCACCCTC
ACAGGCAATTTAGTATAATATATTATATATATATATATATCATATAATAATATTCAGTATAATATATATA
TATATATCATATTATAATATTCAGTATAATATAAAACACAAACACATATATGTATAATATAATATAACAT
TTTTATTTATTGAGATGCCTCTATGGACCGTGTTATAAGAAGTAAAGATCAGGAGAAGTAAACATGAAGT
GTAATTATGAATACTGATGTTAAATTAAGCTATGATGAGTTTTCACTGTTAATTTACCATCTCAATTAAA
TGTTGATGCCTCCATGACCAAGTTAAGCAGATGAGACTGAGGACAACTGTAGAAGACAAGATGTTCACTT
TGCTGAATATAGCTGGCTTGACAGTTATCTATGACTCTATAAATATATATATATTTTTTTTTTATAAAAT
GATTTATTTATAACTATATATCCATTTCTCAGACAGGTGCTTCATATCCCTCACTCCCGTAGCTGTCCAT
GCTGGATCTGTCCCCGTTGTTTTTAAAAAGCTAAATAAGTTATTAACATGACTGCATCCAGCGAGCCAAA
CCTGTCTGGTGTACAGCTACCAGAGAAGCTTGAGATCCTAGTCACCGGCGGCATTCATCCATCCTTTTCA
TCCCTCAAATCTCTCATTCACGTCCCCCTCCCCATCTGCACACTTTATCTCATTTTCCACCCTGCTGGAA
TCTGAGCACTTGTGCAGTTATCAGGGCTCCTGTATTTAGGAGGCTCTGGGTGTCCATGTAGGGGACGAAC
AGAAACACTGCAGACCTTTATAGAAGAACAAATGATAAGAGTCCTCATACATAAAGACTCCATTAGAAAC
GTCAGTGACCCAGGAGCCCAGACCAACAGCAAAGCAGACAGTGAAGGATCCACAGCCTGACTAACTCGAC
AAACCCCCCCAAACCTAAGGTGAGTTGATCTTTAAGCTTTTTACATTTTCAGCTCGCATATATCAATTCG
CGCGCATTGTCACACTAGCACCCACTAGCGGTCAGACTGCAGATTGCAGCACGAAACAGGAAGCTGACTC
CACATGGTCACATGCTCACTGAAGTGTTGACTTCCCTGACAGCTGTGCACTTTCTAAACCGGTTTTCTCA
TTCATTTACAGTTCAGCCGGAATTCACCTCGAGACCATGGCTCCAAAGAAGAAGCGTAAGGTAACCATGA
GCGAGCTGATTAAGGAGAACATGCACATGAAGCTGTACATGGAGGGCACCGTGGACAACCATCACTTCAA
GTGCACATCCGAGGGCGAAGGCAAGCCCTACGAGGGCACCCAGACCATGAGAATCAAGGTGGTCGAGGGC
GGCCCTCTCCCCTTCGCCTTCGACATCCTGGCTACTAGCTTCCTCTACGGCAGCAAGACCTTCATCAACC
ACACCCAGGGCATCCCCGACTTCTTCAAGCAGTCCTTCCCTGAGGGCTTCACATGGGAGAGAGTCACCAC
ATACGAAGACGGGGGCGTGCTGACCGCTACCCAGGACACCAGCCTCCAGGACGGCTGCCTCATCTACAAC
GTCAAGATCAGAGGGGTGAACTTCACATCCAACGGCCCTGTGATGCAGAAGAAAACACTCGGCTGGGAGG
CCTTCACCGAGACGCTGTACCCCGCTGACGGCGGCCTGGAAGGCAGAAACGACATGGCCCTGAAGCTCGT
GGGCGGGAGCCATCTGATCGCAAACATCAAGACCACATATAGATCCAAGAAACCCGCTAAGAACCTCAAG
ATGCCTGGCGTCTACTATGTGGACTACAGACTGGAAAGAATCAAGGAGGCCAACAACGAGACCTACGTCG
AGCAGCACGAGGTGGCAGTGGCCAGATACTGCGACCTCCCTAGCAAACTGGGGCACAAGCTCAATTAAAG
CTGAGATCTGTGCCTTCTAGTTGCCAGCCATCTGTTGTTTGCCCCTCCCCCGTGCCTTCCTTGACCCTGG
AAGGTGCCACTCCCACTGTCCTTTCCTAATAAAATGAGGAAATTGCATCGCATTGTCTGAGTAGGTGTCA
TTCTATTCTGGGGGGTGGGGTGGGGCAGGACAGCAAGGGGGAGGATTGGGAAGACAATAGCAGGCATGCT
GGGGATGCGGTGGGCTCTATGGCTTCTGAGGCGGAAAGAACCAAAGGGCGAATTAATTCATTGATGAGTT
TGGACAAACCACAACTAGAATGCAGTGAAAAAAATGCTTTATTTGTGAAATTTGTGATGCTATTGCTTTA
TTTGTAACCATTATAAGCTGCAATAAACAAGTTAACAACAACAATTGCATTCATTTTATGTTTCAGGTTC
AGGGGGAGGTGTGGGAGGTTTTTTAAAGCAAGTAAAACCTCTACAAATGTGGTCATTGATGAGTTTGGAC
AAACCACAACTAGAATGCAGTGAAAAAAATGCTTTATTTGTGAAATTTGTGATGCTATTGCTTTATTTGT
AACCATTATAAGCTGCAATAAACAAGTTAACAACAACAATTGCATTCATTTTATGTTTCAGGTTCAGGGG
GAGGTGTGGGAGGTTTTTTAAAGCAAGTAAAACCTCTACAAATGTGGTCATTCAGATCAATTAACCCTCA
CCCGGGCTAGCGATGCATGGGAGCTCTGACGTACGTTGTCTAGCAAGGAAGTGAAGAGCTATCCGGATAT
ATATGTATGTTATCATAACTGTACTGGCTATGTCAGGTGGTAATGACTGTAACGTTACGTTACTCGTTGT
AGGCACGACATTGAATATGCTCTTCTCCGCTGTGGCCCGAACGCCTCCCGCTAGCGATGGGATCTAATAC
GACTCACTATAGGGAGACCAAGGGAAAATAGAATGAAGTGATCTCCAAAAAATAAGTACTTTTTGACTGT
AAATAAAATTGTAAGGAGTAAAAAGTACTTTTTTTTCTAAAAAAATGTAATTAAGTAAAAGTAAAAGTAT
TGATTTTTAATTGTACTCAAGTAAAGTAAAAATCCCCAAAAATAATACTTAAGTACAGTAATCAAGTAAA
ATTACTCAAGTACTTTACACCTCTGGGATCCAGCTGCATCATGAACAATAAAACTGTCTGCTTACATAAA
CAGTAATACAAGGGGTGTTATGAGCCATATTCAACGGGAAACGTCGAGGCCGCGATTAAATTCCAACATG
GATGCTGATTTATATGGGTATAAATGGGCTCGCGATAATGTCGGGCAATCAGGTGCGACAATCTATCGCT
TGTATGGGAAGCCCGATGCGCCAGAGTTGTTTCTGAAACATGGCAAAGGTAGCGTTGCCAATGATGTTAC
AGATGAGATGGTCAGACTAAACTGGCTGACGGAATTTATGCCTCTTCCGACCATCAAGCATTTTATCCGT
ACTCCTGATGATGCATGGTTACTCACCACTGCGATCCCCGGAAAAACAGCATTCCAGGTATTAGAAGAAT
ATCCTGATTCAGGTGAAAATATTGTTGATGCGCTGGCAGTGTTCCTGCGCCGGTTGCATTCGATTCCTGT
TTGTAATTGTCCTTTTAACAGCGATCGCGTATTTCGTCTCGCTCAGGCGCAATCACGAATGAATAACGGT
TTGGTTGATGCGAGTGATTTTGATGACGAGCGTAATGGCTGGCCTGTTGAACAAGTCTGGAAAGAAATGC
ATAAACTTTTGCCATTCTCACCGGATTCAGTCGTCACTCATGGTGATTTCTCACTTGATAACCTTATTTT
TGACGAGGGGAAATTAATAGGTTGTATTGATGTTGGACGAGTCGGAATCGCAGACCGATACCAGGATCTT
GCCATCCTATGGAACTGCCTCGGTGAGTTTTCTCCTTCATTACAGAAACGGCTTTTTCAAAAATATGGTA
TTGATAATCCTGATATGAATAAATTGCAGTTTCATTTGATGCTCGATGAGTTTTTCTAATCAGAATTGGT
TAATTGGTTGTAACACTGGCAAAAAGGATCTAGGTGAAGATCCTTTTTGATAATCTCATGACCAAAATCC
CTTAACGTGAGTTTTCGTTCCACTGAGCGTCAGACCCCGTAGAAAAGATCAAAGGATCTTCTTGAGATCC
TTTTTTTCTGCGCGTAATCTGCTGCTTGCAAACAAAAAAACCACCGCTACCAGCGGTGGTTTGTTTGCCG
GATCAAGAGCTACCAACTCTTTTTCCGAAGGTAACTGGCTTCAGCAGAGCGCAGATACCAAATACTGTTC
TTCTAGTGTAGCCGTAGTTAGGCCACCACTTCAAGAACTCTGTAGCACCGCCTACATACCTCGCTCTGCT
AATCCTGTTACCAGTGGCTGCTGCCAGTGGCGATAAGTCGTGTCTTACCGGGTTGGACTCAAGACGATAG
TTACCGGATAAGGCGCAGCGGTCGGGCTGAACGGGGGGTTCGTGCACACAGCCCAGCTTGGAGCGAACGA
CCTACACCGAACTGAGATACCTACAGCGTGAGCTATGAGAAAGCGCCACGGTTCCCGAAGGGAGAAAGGC
GGACAGGTATCCGGTAAGCGGCAGGGTCGGAACAGGAGAGCGCACGAGGGAGCTTCCAGGGGGAAACGCC
TGGTATCTTTATAGTCCTGT
Features (pLannotate 1.2.2; 21 found; start..end, strand, type, name):
    457..475     -  promoter       T7 Φ3.8 promoter (fragment): weak promoter for bacteriophage T7 RNA polymerase
    532..553     +  protein_bind   CAP binding site: CAP binding activates transcription in the presence of cAMP. E. coli catabolite activator protein
    568..598     +  promoter       lac promoter: promoter for the E. coli lac operon
    606..622     +  protein_bind   lac operator: The lac repressor binds to the lac operator to inhibit transcription in E. coli. This inhibition can be relieved by adding lactose or isopropyl-β-D-thiogalactopyranoside (IPTG). lac repressor encoded by lacI
    667..685     +  promoter       T3 promoter: promoter for bacteriophage T3 RNA polymerase
    701..724     +  misc_feature   MCS (fragment): pBluescript multiple cloning site
    733..751     -  promoter       T7 promoter: promoter for bacteriophage T7 RNA polymerase
    759..914     +  CDS            lacZα (fragment): LacZα fragment of β-galactosidase; lacZ fragment
    937..993     +  CDS            P2A: 2A peptide from porcine teschovirus-1 polyprotein Eukaryotic ribosomes fail to insert a peptide bond between the Gly and Pro residues, yielding separate polypeptides.
    999..1710    +  CDS            TagRFP (fragment): monomeric derivative of red fluorescent protein from Entacmaea quadricolor (Merzlyak et al., 2007) mammalian codon-optimized
   2371..2387    +  promoter       LEU2 promoter (fragment): S. cerevisiae LEU2
   3497..4195    +  CDS            TagBFP: TagBFP is a basic (constitutively fluorescent) blue fluorescent protein published in 2008, derived from Entacmaea quadricolor. It is reported to be a very rapidly-maturing monomer with very low acid sensitivity.
   4208..4432    +  polyA_signal   bGH poly(A) signal: bovine growth hormone polyadenylation signal
   4436..4453    +  promoter       SV40 promoter (fragment): SV40 enhancer and early promoter
   4502..4583    -  polyA_signal   SV40 poly(A) signal: SV40 polyadenylation signal
   4606..4673    -  CDS            large T antigen (fragment): large T antigen from SV40 (simian virus 40)
   4707..4788    -  polyA_signal   SV40 poly(A) signal: SV40 polyadenylation signal
   4811..4878    -  CDS            large T antigen (fragment): large T antigen from SV40 (simian virus 40)
   5105..5123    +  promoter       T7 promoter: promoter for bacteriophage T7 RNA polymerase
   5410..6219    +  CDS            KanR: aminoglycoside phosphotransferase; aph(3')-Ia; confers resistance to kanamycin in bacteria or G418 (Geneticin®) in eukaryotes
   6362..70      +  rep_origin     ori (across the origin): high-copy-number ColE1/pMB1/pBR322/pUC origin of replication
