[The description below was written by a language model from this plasmid's Addgene catalogue record and pLannotate feature annotations shown in this document.]
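Description:
pPRISM-TagRFP-cmlc2-TagBFP is a kanamycin-selected, high-copy bacterial plasmid built on the pK backbone. It serves as a donor template for precise CRISPR-directed genomic integration by the GeneWeld method, which uses short homology arms to direct insertion of a cassette at a nuclease-cut locus. It is not an expression or viral vector in its own right. It is propagated in E. coli through a ColE1/pUC-type origin and a KanR (aminoglycoside phosphotransferase) marker. The sequenced record is about 6.9 kb, consistent with the listed backbone and insert sizes. The depositor notes minor discrepancies between this sequence and their reference that are said not to affect function.

The cargo begins with a lac promoter/operator region and a lacZα fragment flanked by T3 and T7 promoters. These are presumably remnants of a pBluescript-style cloning region, although the record does not state where the homology arms are inserted. Immediately downstream is a P2A peptide followed by TagRFP. This arrangement suggests that an in-frame integration into a target gene would produce the red reporter as a separate polypeptide under the control of the endogenous locus. A secondary marker follows, which the depositor describes as a cardiac myosin light chain 2 (cmlc2) promoter driving NLS-TagBFP. The TagBFP coding sequence and a bGH polyadenylation signal are annotated, but the cmlc2 promoter and the NLS are not called in the feature table. This heart-specific nuclear blue signal would give an expression-independent way to recognise carriers of the integrated cassette. Two reverse-oriented SV40 poly(A) signals lie beyond it, and their role is not stated. The construct is intended mainly for zebrafish, and the depositor remarks that it may also work in other species.
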