Addgene plasmid #117768: pPRISM-TagRFP-cmlc2-TagBFP
Purpose: Donor for precise CRISPR directed genomic integration using the GeneWeld method
Depositing lab: Jeffrey Essner. Publication: Efficient targeted integration directed by short homology in zebrafish and mammalian cells. Wierson WA, Welker JM, Almeida MP, Mann CM, Webster DA, Torrie ME, Weiss TJ, Kambakam S, Vollbrecht MK, Lan M, McKeighan KC, Levey J, Ming Z, Wehmeier A, Mikelson CS, Haltom JA, Kwan KM, Chien CB, Balciunas D, Ekker SC, Clark KJ, Webber BR, Moriarity BS, Solin SL, Carlson DF, Dobbs DL, McGrail M, Essner J. Elife. 2020 May 15;9. pii: 53968. doi: 10.7554/eLife.53968. PubMed 32412410.
Backbone
  Vector backbone: pK
  Backbone manufacturer: Karl J. Clark
  Backbone size w/o insert (bp): 2856
  Vector type: Synthetic Biology
Growth in bacteria
  Bacterial resistance: Kanamycin, 50 μg/mL
  Growth temperature: 30°C
  Growth strain: NEB Stable
  Copy number: High Copy
Gene/Insert
  Gene/Insert name: TagRFP (alt name: RFP)
  Species: D. rerio (zebrafish)
  Insert size (bp): 4024
  Cloning method: Gibson Cloning
  Sequencing primers: 5′ aaaagcaagaaagaaaactagagtgg; 3′ atggctcataacaccccttg
Terms and licenses: Academic/Nonprofit Terms; Industry Terms: Not Available to Industry
Depositor comments: Secondary gene is a cardiac-myosin-light-chain-2 promoter driving NLS-TagBFP. Online tools and cloning help available at <www.genesculpt.org/gtaghd/>. May work in additional species beyond those listed. Please note that some discrepancies were found between Addgene's quality control result and the depositor's provided sequence. The depositor noted that these discrepancies do NOT affect plasmid function.
How to cite: pPRISM-TagRFP-cmlc2-TagBFP was a gift from Jeffrey Essner (Addgene plasmid # 117768 ; http://n2t.net/addgene:117768 ; RRID:Addgene_117768)
