>Addgene plasmid #117768 | pPRISM-TagRFP-cmlc2-TagBFP | depositor partial sequence | sequence record 222257 | Backbone
TGAAGAGCTATCCGGATATATATGTATGTTATCATAACTGTACTGGCTATGTCAGGTGGTAATGACTGTA
ACGTTACGTTACTCGTTGTAGGCACGACATTGAATATGCTCTTCTCCGCTGTGGCCCGAACGCCTCCCGC
TAGCGATGGGATCTAATACGACTCACTATAGGGAGACCAAGGGAAAATAGAATGAAGTGATCTCCAAAAA
ATAAGTACTTTTTGACTGTAAATAAAATTGTAAGGAGTAAAAAGTACTTTTTTTTCTAAAAAAATGTAAT
TAAGTAAAAGTAAAAGTATTGATTTTTAATTGTACTCAAGTAAAGTAAAAATCCCCAAAAATAATACTTA
AGTACAGTAATCAAGTAAAATTACTCAAGTACTTTACACCTCTGGGATCCAGCTGCATCATGAACAATAA
AACTGTCTGCTTACATAAACAGTAATACAAGGGGTGTTATGAGCCATATTCAACGGGAAACGTCGAGGCC
GCGATTAAATTCCAACATGGATGCTGATTTATATGGGTATAAATGGGCTCGCGATAATGTCGGGCAATCA
GGTGCGACAATCTATCGCTTGTATGGGAAGCCCGATGCGCCAGAGTTGTTTCTGAAACATGGCAAAGGTA
GCGTTGCCAATGATGTTACAGATGAGATGGTCAGACTAAACTGGCTGACGGAATTTATGCCTCTTCCGAC
CATCAAGCATTTTATCCGTACTCCTGATGATGCATGGTTACTCACCACTGCGATCCCCGGAAAAACAGCA
TTCCAGGTATTAGAAGAATATCCTGATTCAGGTGAAAATATTGTTGATGCGCTGGCAGTGTTCCTGCGCC
GGTTGCATTCGATTCCTGTTTGTAATTGTCCTTTTAACAGCGATCGCGTATTTCGTCTCGCTCAGGCGCA
ATCACGAATGAATAACGGTTTGGTTGATGCGAGTGATTTTGATGACGAGCGTAATGGCTGGCCTGTTGAA
CAAGTCTGGAAAGAAATGCATAAACTTTTGCCATTCTCACCGGATTCAGTCGTCACTCATGGTGATTTCT
CACTTGATAACCTTATTTTTGACGAGGGGAAATTAATAGGTTGTATTGATGTTGGACGAGTCGGAATCGC
AGACCGATACCAGGATCTTGCCATCCTATGGAACTGCCTCGGTGAGTTTTCTCCTTCATTACAGAAACGG
CTTTTTCAAAAATATGGTATTGATAATCCTGATATGAATAAATTGCAGTTTCATTTGATGCTCGATGAGT
TTTTCTAATCAGAATTGGTTAATTGGTTGTAACACTGGCAAAAAGGATCTAGGTGAAGATCCTTTTTGAT
AATCTCATGACCAAAATCCCTTAACGTGAGTTTTCGTTCCACTGAGCGTCAGACCCCGTAGAAAAGATCA
AAGGATCTTCTTGAGATCCTTTTTTTCTGCGCGTAATCTGCTGCTTGCAAACAAAAAAACCACCGCTACC
AGCGGTGGTTTGTTTGCCGGATCAAGAGCTACCAACTCTTTTTCCGAAGGTAACTGGCTTCAGCAGAGCG
CAGATACCAAATACTGTTCTTCTAGTGTAGCCGTAGTTAGGCCACCACTTCAAGAACTCTGTAGCACCGC
CTACATACCTCGCTCTGCTAATCCTGTTACCAGTGGCTGCTGCCAGTGGCGATAAGTCGTGTCTTACCGG
GTTGGACTCAAGACGATAGTTACCGGATAAGGCGCAGCGGTCGGGCTGAACGGGGGGTTCGTGCACACAG
CCCAGCTTGGAGCGAACGACCTACACCGAACTGAGATACCTACAGCGTGAGCTATGAGAAAGCGCCACGG
TTCCCGAAGGGAGAAAGGCGGACAGGTATCCGGTAAGCGGCAGGGTCGGAACAGGAGAGCGCACGAGGGA
GCTTCCAGGGGGAAACGCCTGGTATCTTTATAGTCCTGTCGGGTTTCGCCACCTCTGACTTGAGCGTCGA
TTTTTGTGATGCTCGTCAGGGGGGCGGAGCCTATGGAAAAACGCCAGCAACGCGGCCTTTTTACGGTTCC
TGGCCTTTTGCTGGCCTTTTGCTCACATGTTCTTTCCTGCGTTATCCCCTGATTCTGTGGATAACCGTAT
TACCGCCTTTGAGTGAGCTGATACCGCTCGCCGCAGCCGAACGACCGAGCGCAGCGAGTCAGTGAGCGAG
GAAGCGGAACAGATTTAAATGGTACCGAGCAGAGGTGTAAAAAGTACTCAAAAATTTTACTCAAGTGAAA
GTACAAGTACTTAGGGAAAATTTTACTCAATTAAAAGTAAAAGTATCTGGCTAGAATCTTACTTGAGTAA
AAGTAAAAAAGTACTCCATTAAAATTGTACTTGAGTATTAAGGAAGTAAAAGTAAAAGCAAGAAAGAAAA
CTAGAGTGGTCTCCCTTTAGTGAGGGTCAATTGATGGGAGGCGTTCGGGCCACAGCGGACACGCAGGTGC
GCAACGCAATTAATGTGAGTTAGCTCACTCATTAGGCACCCCAGGCTTTACACTTTATGCTTCCGGCTCG
TATGTTGTGTGGAATTGTGAGCGGATAACAATTTCACACAGGAAACAGCTATGACCATGATTACGCCAAG
CGCGCAATTAACCCTCACTAAAGGGAACAAAAGCTGGAGGACCTCGAGGGGGGGCCCGGTACCCAATTCG
CCCTATAGTGAGTCGTATTACGCGCGCTCACTGGCCGTCGTTTTACAACGTCGTGACTGGGAAAACCCTG
GCGTTACCCAACTTAATCGCCTTGCAGCACATCCCCCTTTCGCCAGCTGGCGTAATAGCGAAGAGGCCCG
CACCGATCGCCCTTCCCAACAGTTGCGCAGCCTGAATGGCGAATGGACCTGCCACA
