>Addgene plasmid #117768 | pPRISM-TagRFP-cmlc2-TagBFP | depositor partial sequence | sequence record 222258 | Insert
CTTCCCGGAGCCACGAACTTCTCTCTGTTAAAGCAAGCAGGAGACGTGGAAGAAAACCCCGGTCCTCTCG
AGGTGTCTAAGGGCGAGGAACTGATTAAGGAGAACATGCACATGAAGCTGTACATGGAGGGCACCGTGAA
CAACCACCACTTCAAGTGCACATCCGAGGGCGAAGGCAAGCCCTACGAGGGCACCCAGACCATGAGAATC
AAGGTGGTCGAGGGCGGCCCTCTCCCCTTCGCCTTCGACATCCTGGCTACCAGCTTCATGTACGGCAGCA
GAACCTTCATCAACCACACCCAGGGCATCCCCGACTTCTTTAAGCAGTCCTTCCCTGAGGGCTTCACATG
GGAGAGAGTCACCACATACGAAGACGGGGGCGTGCTGACCGCTACCCAGGACACCAGCCTCCAGGACGGC
TGCCTCATCTACAACGTCAAGATCAGAGGGGTGAACTTCCCATCCAACGGCCCTGTGATGCAGAAGAAAA
CACTCGGCTGGGAGGCCAACACCGAGATGCTGTACCCCGCTGACGGCGGCCTGGAAGGCAGAAGCGACAT
GGCCCTGAAGCTCGTGGGCGGGGGCCACCTGATCTGCAACTTCAAGACCACATACAGATCCAAGAAACCC
GCTAAGAACCTCAAGATGCCCGGCGTCTACTATGTGGACCACAGACTGGAAAGAATCAAGGAGGCCGACA
AAGAGACCTACGTCGAGCAGCACGAGGTGGCTGTGGCCAGATACTGCGACCTCCCTAGCAAACTGGGGCA
CAAACTTAATTGAAACTAGTAATTAAGTCTCAGCCACCGTTAACTGAACATGTCAAAACCTGTGGAGACT
GTTGAGATTTGATGTTCTGAAAAGATAAAGCCTATAAATAAAATGTTGCCCAAATTTCCTGCCTGATGTT
TTTCTTTGTCTTTGCTACATGGCTTTGCTGCTCGGATCGGCTCACTCTGTGTATGCCACGTTCACTTTGT
ACTCTCCTTCTCACGGTAGGTTTATTATTTTTAGATGTGCAGTTAGTTTCTGTGAAATAACACACCACAC
ACTGATATTGTCTGTGCATTGACTTGGTGAGTGCACATTGTTTTTGATCTTGACATATTTATATTTGATT
GATCAGGTGAACTGTGTGAATCTAAAGTGCTCCATACAGATGTTCTGCATTGAAAATATTCTCATTTTAT
TAGTGGAAGTGAGTGTATGCCACATCCAATCAATTTCAGCAAACACCCCAGTATGATTTAATGCAAAAAA
ATGAAGGTATCAAACACGCATTACTACTTTGCAGTTAAATATTTAACATTTATTCCAACACGAAAAAAAG
CAGTAAATAACACTTTGACAAACACGTCAGGACATCTTATTTTTGTCACCCTCACAGGCAATTTAGTATA
ATATATTATATATATATATATATCATATAATAATATTCAGTATAATATATATATATATATCATATTATAA
TATTCAGTATAATATAAAACACAAACACATATATGTATAATATAATATAACATTTTTATTTATTGAGATG
CCTCTATGGACCGTGTTATAAGAAGTAAAGATCAGGAGAAGTAAACATGAAGTGTAATTATGAATACTGA
TGTTAAATTAAGCTATGATGAGTTTTCACTGTTAATTTACCATCTCAATTAAATGTTGATGCCTCCATGA
CCAAGTTAAGCAGATGAGACTGAGACAACTGTAGAAGACAAGATGTTCACTTTGCTGAATATAGCTGGCT
TGACAGTTATCTATGACTCTATAAATATATATATATTTTTTTTTTTATAAAATGATTTATTTATAACTAT
ATATCCATTTCTCAGACAGGTGCTTCATATCCCTCACTCCCGTAGCTGTCCATGCTGGATCTGTCCCCGT
TGTTTTTAAAAAGCTAAATAAGTTATTAACATGACTGCATCCAGCGAGCCAAACCTGTCTGGTGTACAGC
TACCAGAGAAGCTTGAGATCCTAGTCACCGGCGGCATTCATCCATCCTTTTCATCCCTCAAATCTCTCAT
TCACGTCCCCCTCCCCATCTGCACACTTTATCTCATTTTCCACCCTGCTGGAATCTGAGCACTTGTGCAG
TTATCAGGGCTCCTGTATTTAGGAGGCTCTGGGTGTCCATGTAGGGGACGAACAGAAACACTGCAGACCT
TTATAGAAGAACAAATGATAAGAGTCCTCATACATAAAGACTCCATTAGAAACGTCAGTGACCCAGGAGC
CCAGACCAACAGCAAAGCAGACAGTGAAGGATCCACAGCCTGACTAACTCGACAAACCCCCCCAAACCTA
AGGTGAGTTGATCTTTAAGCTTTTTACATTTTCAGCTCGCATATATCAATTCGCGCGCATTGTCACACTA
GCACCCACTAGCGGTCAGACTGCAGATTGCAGCACGAAACAGGAAGCTGACTCCACATGGTCACATGCTC
ACTGAAGTGTTGACTTCCCTGACAGCTGTGCACTTTCTAAACCGGTTTTCTCATTCATTTACAGTTCAGC
CGGAATTCACCTCGAGACCATGGCTCCAAAGAAGAAGCGTAAGGTAACCATGAGCGAGCTGATTAAGGAG
AACATGCACATGAAGCTGTACATGGAGGGCACCGTGGACAACCATCACTTCAAGTGCACATCCGAGGGCG
AAGGCAAGCCCTACGAGGGCACCCAGACCATGAGAATCAAGGTGGTCGAGGGCGGCCCTCTCCCCTTCGC
CTTCGACATCCTGGCTACTAGCTTCCTCTACGGCAGCAAGACCTTCATCAACCACACCCAGGGCATCCCC
GACTTCTTCAAGCAGTCCTTCCCTGAGGGCTTCACATGGGAGAGAGTCACCACATACGAAGACGGGGGCG
TGCTGACCGCTACCCAGGACACCAGCCTCCAGGACGGCTGCCTCATCTACAACGTCAAGATCAGAGGGGT
GAACTTCACATCCAACGGCCCTGTGATGCAGAAGAAAACACTCGGCTGGGAGGCCTTCACCGAGACGCTG
TACCCCGCTGACGGCGGCCTGGAAGGCAGAAACGACATGGCCCTGAAGCTCGTGGGCGGGAGCCATCTGA
TCGCAAACATCAAGACCACATATAGATCCAAGAAACCCGCTAAGAACCTCAAGATGCCTGGCGTCTACTA
TGTGGACTACAGACTGGAAAGAATCAAGGAGGCCAACAACGAGACCTACGTCGAGCAGCACGAGGTGGCA
GTGGCCAGATACTGCGACCTCCCTAGCAAACTGGGGCACAAGCTCAATTAAAGCTGAGATCTGTGCCTTC
TAGTTGCCAGCCATCTGTTGTTTGCCCCTCCCCCGTGCCTTCCTTGACCCTGGAAGGTGCCACTCCCACT
GTCCTTTCCTAATAAAATGAGGAAATTGCATCGCATTGTCTGAGTAGGTGTCATTCTATTCTGGGGGGTG
GGGTGGGGCAGGACAGCAAGGGGGAGGATTGGGAAGACAATAGCAGGCATGCTGGGGATGCGGTGGGCTC
TATGGCTTCTGAGGCGGAAAGAACCAAAGGGCGAATTAATTCATTGATGAGTTTGGACAAACCACAACTA
GAATGCAGTGAAAAAAATGCTTTATTTGTGAAATTTGTGATGCTATTGCTTTATTTGTAACCATTATAAG
CTGCAATAAACAAGTTAACAACAACAATTGCATTCATTTTATGTTTCAGGTTCAGGGGGAGGTGTGGGAG
GTTTTTTAAAGCAAGTAAAACCTCTACAAATGTGGTCATTGATGAGTTTGGACAAACCACAACTAGAATG
CAGTGAAAAAAATGCTTTATTTGTGAAATTTGTGATGCTATTGCTTTATTTGTAACCATTATAAGCTGCA
ATAAACAAGTTAACAACAACAATTGCATTCATTTTATGTTTCAGGTTCAGGGGGAGGTGTGGGAGGTTTT
TTAAAGCAAGTAAAACCTCTACAAATGTGGTCATTCAGATCAATTAACCCTCACCCGGGCTAGCGATGCA
TGGGAGCTCTGACGTACGTTGTCTAGCAAGGAAG
